Addgene plasmid #214643: pGL4_CRE-CMV-BC0497-luc2
Purpose: barcoded assay, cAMP/Ca2+ sensor
Depositing lab: Michael Wehr. Depositing organization: Systasy Bioscience GmbH. Publication: Protocol for identifying properties of ERBB receptor antagonists using the barcoded ERBBprofiler assay. Popovic L, Rossner MJ, Wehr MC. STAR Protoc. 2024 Apr 16;5(2):102987. doi: 10.1016/j.xpro.2024.102987. PubMed 38635397.
Backbone
  Vector backbone: pGL4
  Vector type: Mammalian Expression, Luciferase
Growth in bacteria
  Bacterial resistance: Ampicillin, 100 μg/mL
  Growth temperature: 37°C
  Growth strain: DH5alpha
  Copy number: High Copy
Gene/Insert
  Gene/Insert name: 6x clustered CRE element with barcode 0497
  Species: Synthetic
  Cloning method: Gateway Cloning
Terms and licenses: Academic/Nonprofit Terms; Industry Terms: Not Available to Industry
How to cite: pGL4_CRE-CMV-BC0497-luc2 was a gift from Michael Wehr (Addgene plasmid # 214643 ; http://n2t.net/addgene:214643 ; RRID:Addgene_214643)
