[The description below was written by a language model from this plasmid's Addgene catalogue record and pLannotate feature annotations shown in this document.]
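Description:
pGL4_CRE-CMV-BC0497-luc2 is a mammalian luciferase reporter plasmid on a pGL4 backbone, built as a barcoded pathway sensor for cAMP/Ca2+ signalling. It is propagated in E. coli as a high-copy plasmid through a ColE1/pUC-type origin with ampicillin selection (AmpR). It also carries a hygromycin resistance gene driven by the SV40 enhancer/early promoter and followed by a synthetic poly(A) signal, which would allow selection of stably transfected mammalian cells.

The synthetic sensor cassette was assembled by Gateway cloning, and the annotated attB1, attB4, attB3 and attB2 sites are consistent with a multi-fragment assembly. Between attB1 and attB4 lies the region corresponding to the catalogued insert of six clustered cAMP response elements (CRE). The annotation software does not label the CREs themselves and finds only short CMV promoter-like fragments there. A minimal CMV promoter sits between attB4 and attB3, so transcription should depend on CRE-binding factors activated by cAMP or calcium signalling. The attB3 to attB2 segment contains opposing T3 and T7 promoter sequences; these presumably flank barcode 0497, although the barcode is not annotated. The barcode would therefore be transcribed as part of the reporter mRNA.

Downstream is firefly luc2 fused to hCL1 and hPEST degradation sequences, which shorten the protein's half-life so the signal tracks promoter activity more closely, followed by an SV40 poly(A) signal. An upstream synthetic poly(A) signal and a transcriptional pause site reduce read-through from the backbone. The unique barcode lets this sensor be pooled with other pathway reporters and read out together. The associated publication applies this approach to profiling ERBB receptor antagonists.
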