Features (pLannotate 1.2.2; 23 found; start..end, strand, type, name):
     47..71      +  protein_bind   attB1: mutant version of attB; recombination site for the Gateway® BP reaction BP Clonase™
    171..193     +  promoter       CMV promoter (fragment): human cytomegalovirus (CMV) immediate early promoter
    279..301     +  promoter       CMV promoter (fragment): human cytomegalovirus (CMV) immediate early promoter
    334..354     -  protein_bind   attB4: mutant version of attB; core recombination site for the Gateway® BP reaction BP Clonase™
    370..407     +  promoter       minimal CMV promoter: human cytomegalovirus (CMV) immediate early promoter
    490..510     +  protein_bind   attB3: mutant version of attB; core recombination site for the Gateway® BP reaction BP Clonase™
    537..555     +  promoter       T3 promoter: promoter for bacteriophage T3 RNA polymerase
    619..637     -  promoter       T7 promoter: promoter for bacteriophage T7 RNA polymerase
    664..684     -  protein_bind   attB2: mutant version of attB; core recombination site for the Gateway® BP reaction BP Clonase™
    749..2401    +  CDS            luciferase: firefly luciferase synthetic luc2 version of the luciferase gene
   2405..2452    +  CDS            hCL1: non-ORF yeast peptide conferring ubiquitin-dependent degradation human codon-optimized
   2459..2575    +  CDS            hPEST: PEST degradation sequence from mouse ornithine decarboxylase human codon-optimized
   2624..2745    -  polyA_signal   SV40 poly(A) signal: SV40 polyadenylation signal
   2771..2902    -  CDS            LT_SV40 (fragment): Experimental evidence at protein level: Swiss-Prot protein existence level 1. Isoform 17kT antigen targets host RBL2 for degradation and promotes cell proliferation. Transactivates host cyclin A promoter through its J domain. From Simian virus 40 (SV40).
   2939..3296    +  promoter       SV40 promoter: SV40 enhancer and early promoter
   3327..4364    +  CDS            HygR: hygromycin B phosphotransferase confers resistance to hygromycin
   4388..4436    +  polyA_signal   poly(A) signal: synthetic polyadenylation signal
   4452..4583    +  CDS            TcR (fragment): tetracycline efflux protein; tet; confers resistance to tetracycline
   4763..5351    -  rep_origin     ori: high-copy-number ColE1/pMB1/pBR322/pUC origin of replication
   5551..6411    -  CDS            AmpR: β-lactamase confers resistance to ampicillin, carbenicillin, and related antibiotics
   6412..6453    -  promoter       AmpR promoter (fragment): bla
   6516..6564    +  polyA_signal   poly(A) signal: synthetic polyadenylation signal
   6578..6669    +  misc_feature   pause site: RNA polymerase II transcriptional pause signal from the human α2 globin gene
>Addgene plasmid #214643 | pGL4_CRE-CMV-BC0497-luc2 | addgene full sequence | sequence record 423238 | Addgene NGS Result
GGCCTAACTGGCCGGTACCTGAGCTCGCTAGCCTCGAGGATATCAAACAAGTTTGTACAAAAAAGCAGGC
TCCCTAACTGGCCGGTACCGAGCTCTTACGCGTGCTAGCGCACCAGACAGTGACGTCAGCTGCCAGATCC
CATGGCCGTCATACTGTGACGTCTTTCAGACACCCCATTGACGTCAATGGGAGAACAGATCTGCCGCCCC
GACTAGCGCACCAGACAGTGACGTCAGCTGCCAGATCCCATGGCCGTCATACTGTGACGTCTTTCAGACA
CCCCATTGACGTCAATGGGAGAACAGATCTGCCGCCCCGACTAGCGGGGGGCTCAACTTTTCTATACAAA
GTTGCGGTACCCGGGTCGAGTAGGCGTGTACGGTGGGAGGCCTATATAAGCAGAGCTCGTTTAGTGAACC
GTCAGATCGCCTGGAGACGCCATCCACGCTGTTTTGACCTCCATAGAAGACACCGGGACCGATCCAGCCC
AACTTTGTATAATAAAGTTGAGCTAGTTGCTAAGTCTGCCGAGTAGAATTAACCCTCACTAAAGGGTAGG
TGACACTATACATACATAATCCTTTCTTTTCAGGGAGACTTTATCAACATTCTATACTCCTATAGTGAGT
CGTATTAGTAGACGCGAGTCAATGCATGTACGACAGCTTTCTTGTACAAAGTGGTTCGATATCAAGATCT
GGCCTCGGCGGCCAAGCTTGGCAATCCGGTACTGTTGGTAAAGCCACCATGGAAGATGCCAAAAACATTA
AGAAGGGCCCAGCGCCATTCTACCCACTCGAAGACGGGACCGCCGGCGAGCAGCTGCACAAAGCCATGAA
GCGCTACGCCCTGGTGCCCGGCACCATCGCCTTTACCGACGCACATATCGAGGTGGACATTACCTACGCC
GAGTACTTCGAGATGAGCGTTCGGCTGGCAGAAGCTATGAAGCGCTATGGGCTGAATACAAACCATCGGA
TCGTGGTGTGCAGCGAGAATAGCTTGCAGTTCTTCATGCCCGTGTTGGGTGCCCTGTTCATCGGTGTGGC
TGTGGCCCCAGCTAACGACATCTACAACGAGCGCGAGCTGCTGAACAGCATGGGCATCAGCCAGCCCACC
GTCGTATTCGTGAGCAAGAAAGGGCTGCAAAAGATCCTCAACGTGCAAAAGAAGCTACCGATCATACAAA
AGATCATCATCATGGATAGCAAGACCGACTACCAGGGCTTCCAAAGCATGTACACCTTCGTGACTTCCCA
TTTGCCACCCGGCTTCAACGAGTACGACTTCGTGCCCGAGAGCTTCGACCGGGACAAAACCATCGCCCTG
ATCATGAACAGTAGTGGCAGTACCGGATTGCCCAAGGGCGTAGCCCTACCGCACCGCACCGCTTGTGTCC
GATTCAGTCATGCCCGCGACCCCATCTTCGGCAACCAGATCATCCCCGACACCGCTATCCTCAGCGTGGT
GCCATTTCACCACGGCTTCGGCATGTTCACCACGCTGGGCTACTTGATCTGCGGCTTTCGGGTCGTGCTC
ATGTACCGCTTCGAGGAGGAGCTATTCTTGCGCAGCTTGCAAGACTATAAGATTCAATCTGCCCTGCTGG
TGCCCACACTATTTAGCTTCTTCGCTAAGAGCACTCTCATCGACAAGTACGACCTAAGCAACTTGCACGA
GATCGCCAGCGGCGGGGCGCCGCTCAGCAAGGAGGTAGGTGAGGCCGTGGCCAAACGCTTCCACCTACCA
GGCATCCGCCAGGGCTACGGCCTGACAGAAACAACCAGCGCCATTCTGATCACCCCCGAAGGGGACGACA
AGCCTGGCGCAGTAGGCAAGGTGGTGCCCTTCTTCGAGGCTAAGGTGGTGGACTTGGACACCGGTAAGAC
ACTGGGTGTGAACCAGCGCGGCGAGCTGTGCGTCCGTGGCCCCATGATCATGAGCGGCTACGTTAACAAC
CCCGAGGCTACAAACGCTCTCATCGACAAGGACGGCTGGCTGCACAGCGGCGACATCGCCTACTGGGACG
AGGACGAGCACTTCTTCATCGTGGACCGGCTGAAGAGCCTGATCAAATACAAGGGCTACCAGGTAGCCCC
AGCCGAACTGGAGAGCATCCTGCTGCAACACCCCAACATCTTCGACGCCGGGGTCGCCGGCCTGCCCGAC
GACGATGCCGGCGAGCTGCCCGCCGCAGTCGTCGTGCTGGAACACGGTAAAACCATGACCGAGAAGGAGA
TCGTGGACTATGTGGCCAGCCAGGTTACAACCGCCAAGAAGCTGCGCGGTGGTGTTGTGTTCGTGGACGA
GGTGCCTAAAGGACTGACCGGCAAGTTGGACGCCCGCAAGATCCGCGAGATTCTCATTAAGGCCAAGAAG
GGCGGCAAGATCGCCGTGTAATCTGCTTGCAAGAACTGGTTCAGTAGCTTAAGCCACTTTGTGATCCACC
TTAACAGCCACGGCTTCCCTCCCGAGGTGGAGGAGCAGGCCGCCGGCACCCTGCCCATGAGCTGCGCCCA
GGAGAGCGGCATGGATAGACACCCTGCTGCTTGCGCCAGCGCCAGGATCAACGTCTAACTGCAGTCTAGA
GTCGGGGCGGCCGGCCGCTTCGAGCAGACATGATAAGATACATTGATGAGTTTGGACAAACCACAACTAG
AATGCAGTGAAAAAAATGCTTTATTTGTGAAATTTGTGATGCTATTGCTTTATTTGTAACCATTATAAGC
TGCAATAAACAAGTTAACAACAACAATTGCATTCATTTTATGTTTCAGGTTCAGGGGGAGGTGTGGGAGG
TTTTTTAAAGCAAGTAAAACCTCTACAAATGTGGTAAAATCGATAAGGATCCGTTTGCGTATTGGGCGCT
CTTCCGCTGATCTGCGCAGCACCATGGCCTGAAATAACCTCTGAAAGAGGAACTTGGTTAGCTACCTTCT
GAGGCGGAAAGAACCAGCTGTGGAATGTGTGTCAGTTAGGGTGTGGAAAGTCCCCAGGCTCCCCAGCAGG
CAGAAGTATGCAAAGCATGCATCTCAATTAGTCAGCAACCAGGTGTGGAAAGTCCCCAGGCTCCCCAGCA
GGCAGAAGTATGCAAAGCATGCATCTCAATTAGTCAGCAACCATAGTCCCGCCCCTAACTCCGCCCATCC
CGCCCCTAACTCCGCCCAGTTCCGCCCATTCTCCGCCCCATGGCTGACTAATTTTTTTTATTTATGCAGA
GGCCGAGGCCGCCTCTGCCTCTGAGCTATTCCAGAAGTAGTGAGGAGGCTTTTTTGGAGGCCTAGGCTTT
TGCAAAAAGCTCGATTCTTCTGACACTAGCGCCACCATGAAGAAGCCCGAACTCACCGCTACCAGCGTTG
AAAAATTTCTCATCGAGAAGTTCGACAGTGTGAGCGACCTGATGCAGTTGTCGGAGGGCGAAGAGAGCCG
AGCCTTCAGCTTCGATGTCGGCGGACGCGGCTATGTACTGCGGGTGAATAGCTGCGCTGATGGCTTCTAC
AAAGACCGCTACGTGTACCGCCACTTCGCCAGCGCTGCACTACCCATCCCCGAAGTGTTGGACATCGGCG
AGTTCAGCGAGAGCCTGACATACTGCATCAGTAGACGCGCCCAAGGCGTTACTCTCCAAGACCTCCCCGA
AACAGAGCTGCCTGCTGTGTTACAGCCTGTCGCCGAAGCTATGGATGCTATTGCCGCCGCCGACCTCAGT
CAAACCAGCGGCTTCGGCCCATTCGGGCCCCAAGGCATCGGCCAGTACACAACCTGGCGGGATTTCATTT
GCGCCATTGCTGATCCCCATGTCTACCACTGGCAGACCGTGATGGACGACACCGTGTCCGCCAGCGTAGC
TCAAGCCCTGGACGAACTGATGCTGTGGGCCGAAGACTGTCCCGAGGTGCGCCACCTCGTCCATGCCGAC
TTCGGCAGCAACAACGTCCTGACCGACAACGGCCGCATCACCGCCGTAATCGACTGGTCCGAAGCTATGT
TCGGGGACAGTCAGTACGAGGTGGCCAACATCTTCTTCTGGCGGCCCTGGCTGGCTTGCATGGAGCAGCA
GACTCGCTACTTCGAGCGCCGGCATCCCGAGCTGGCCGGCAGCCCTCGTCTGCGAGCCTACATGCTGCGC
ATCGGCCTGGATCAGCTCTACCAGAGCCTCGTGGACGGCAACTTCGACGATGCTGCCTGGGCTCAAGGCC
GCTGCGATGCCATCGTCCGCAGCGGGGCCGGCACCGTCGGTCGCACACAAATCGCTCGCCGGAGCGCAGC
CGTATGGACCGACGGCTGCGTCGAGGTGCTGGCCGACAGCGGCAACCGCCGGCCCAGTACACGACCGCGC
GCTAAGGAGGTAGGTCGAGTTTAAACTCTAGAACCGGTCATGGCCGCAATAAAATATCTTTATTTTCATT
ACATCTGTGTGTTGGTTTTTTGTGTGTTCGAACTAGATGCTGTCGACCGATGCCCTTGAGAGCCTTCAAC
CCAGTCAGCTCCTTCCGGTGGGCGCGGGGCATGACTATCGTCGCCGCACTTATGACTGTCTTCTTTATCA
TGCAACTCGTAGGACAGGTGCCGGCAGCGCTCTTCCGCTTCCTCGCTCACTGACTCGCTGCGCTCGGTCG
TTCGGCTGCGGCGAGCGGTATCAGCTCACTCAAAGGCGGTAATACGGTTATCCACAGAATCAGGGGATAA
CGCAGGAAAGAACATGTGAGCAAAAGGCCAGCAAAAGGCCAGGAACCGTAAAAAGGCCGCGTTGCTGGCG
TTTTTCCATAGGCTCCGCCCCCCTGACGAGCATCACAAAAATCGACGCTCAAGTCAGAGGTGGCGAAACC
CGACAGGACTATAAAGATACCAGGCGTTTCCCCCTGGAAGCTCCCTCGTGCGCTCTCCTGTTCCGACCCT
GCCGCTTACCGGATACCTGTCCGCCTTTCTCCCTTCGGGAAGCGTGGCGCTTTCTCATAGCTCACGCTGT
AGGTATCTCAGTTCGGTGTAGGTCGTTCGCTCCAAGCTGGGCTGTGTGCACGAACCCCCCGTTCAGCCCG
ACCGCTGCGCCTTATCCGGTAACTATCGTCTTGAGTCCAACCCGGTAAGACACGACTTATCGCCACTGGC
AGCAGCCACTGGTAACAGGATTAGCAGAGCGAGGTATGTAGGCGGTGCTACAGAGTTCTTGAAGTGGTGG
CCTAACTACGGCTACACTAGAAGAACAGTATTTGGTATCTGCGCTCTGCTGAAGCCAGTTACCTTCGGAA
AAAGAGTTGGTAGCTCTTGATCCGGCAAACAAACCACCGCTGGTAGCGGTGGTTTTTTTGTTTGCAAGCA
GCAGATTACGCGCAGAAAAAAAGGATCTCAAGAAGATCCTTTGATCTTTTCTACGGGGTCTGACGCTCAG
TGGAACGAAAACTCACGTTAAGGGATTTTGGTCATGAGATTATCAAAAAGGATCTTCACCTAGATCCTTT
TAAATTAAAAATGAAGTTTTAAATCAATCTAAAGTATATATGAGTAAACTTGGTCTGACAGCGGCCGCAA
ATGCTAAACCACTGCAGTGGTTACCAGTGCTTGATCAGTGAGGCACCGATCTCAGCGATCTGCCTATTTC
GTTCGTCCATAGTGGCCTGACTCCCCGTCGTGTAGATCACTACGATTCGTGAGGGCTTACCATCAGGCCC
CAGCGCAGCAATGATGCCGCGAGAGCCGCGTTCACCGGCCCCCGATTTGTCAGCAATGAACCAGCCAGCA
GGGAGGGCCGAGCGAAGAAGTGGTCCTGCTACTTTGTCCGCCTCCATCCAGTCTATGAGCTGCTGTCGTG
ATGCTAGAGTAAGAAGTTCGCCAGTGAGTAGTTTCCGAAGAGTTGTGGCCATTGCTACTGGCATCGTGGT
ATCACGCTCGTCGTTCGGTATGGCTTCGTTCAACTCTGGTTCCCAGCGGTCAAGCCGGGTCACATGATCA
CCCATATTATGAAGAAATGCAGTCAGCTCCTTAGGGCCTCCGATCGTTGTCAGAAGTAAGTTGGCCGCGG
TGTTGTCGCTCATGGTAATGGCAGCACTACACAATTCTCTTACCGTCATGCCATCCGTAAGATGCTTTTC
CGTGACCGGCGAGTACTCAACCAAGTCGTTTTGTGAGTAGTGTATACGGCGACCAAGCTGCTCTTGCCCG
GCGTCTATACGGGACAACACCGCGCCACATAGCAGTACTTTGAAAGTGCTCATCATCGGGAATCGTTCTT
CGGGGCGGAAAGACTCAAGGATCTTGCCGCTATTGAGATCCAGTTCGATATAGCCCACTCTTGCACCCAG
TTGATCTTCAGCATCTTTTACTTTCACCAGCGTTTCGGGGTGTGCAAAAACAGGCAAGCAAAATGCCGCA
AAGAAGGGAATGAGTGCGACACGAAAATGTTGGATGCTCATACTCGTCCTTTTTCAATATTATTGAAGCA
TTTATCAGGGTTACTAGTACGTCTCTCAAGGATAAGTAAGTAATATTAAGGTACGGGAGGTATTGGACAG
GCCGCAATAAAATATCTTTATTTTCATTACATCTGTGTGTTGGTTTTTTGTGTGAATCGATAGTACTAAC
ATACGCTCTCCATCAAAACAAAACGAAACAAAACAAACTAGCAAAATAGGCTGTCCCCAGTGCAAGTGCA
GGTGCCAGAACATTTCTCT
